>Addgene plasmid #170149 | BoxB-MS2 adRNA (RAB7A-GAC site) | addgene full sequence | sequence record 337039 | Addgene NGS Result
CCCTGCCATAGCAGATCTGCGCTGATTTTGTAGGTAACCACGTGCGGACCGAGCGGCCGCAGGAACCCCT
AGTGATGGAGTTGGCCACTCCCTCTCTGCGCGCTCGCTCGCTCACTGAGGCCGGGCGACCAAAGGTCGCC
CGACGCCCGGGCTTTGCCCGGGCGGCCTCAGTGAGCGAGCGAGCGCGCAGCTGCCTGCAGGCTTGGATCC
CAATGGCGCGCCGAGCTTGGCTCGAGCATGGTCATAGCTGTTTCCTGTGTGAAATTGTTATCCGCTCACA
ATTCCACACAACATACGAGCCGGAAGCATAAAGTGTAAAGCCTGGGGTGCCTAATGAGTGAGCTAACTCA
CATTAATTGCGTTGCGCTCACTGCCCGCTTTCCAGTCGGGAAACCTGTCGTGCCAGCTGCATTAATGAAT
CGGCCAACGCGCGGGGAGAGGCGGTTTGCGTATTGGGCGCTCTTCCGCTTCCTCGCTCACTGACTCGCTG
CGCTCGGTCGTTCGGCTGCGGCGAGCGGTATCAGCTCACTCAAAGGCGGTAATACGGTTATCCACAGAAT
CAGGGGATAACGCAGGAAAGAACATGTGAGCAAAAGGCCAGCAAAAGGCCAGGAACCGTAAAAAGGCCGC
GTTGCTGGCGTTTTTCCATAGGCTCCGCCCCCCTGACGAGCATCACAAAAATCGACGCTCAAGTCAGAGG
TGGCGAAACCCGACAGGACTATAAAGATACCAGGCGTTTCCCCCTGGAAGCTCCCTCGTGCGCTCTCCTG
TTCCGACCCTGCCGCTTACCGGATACCTGTCCGCCTTTCTCCCTTCGGGAAGCGTGGCGCTTTCTCATAG
CTCACGCTGTAGGTATCTCAGTTCGGTGTAGGTCGTTCGCTCCAAGCTGGGCTGTGTGCACGAACCCCCC
GTTCAGCCCGACCGCTGCGCCTTATCCGGTAACTATCGTCTTGAGTCCAACCCGGTAAGACACGACTTAT
CGCCACTGGCAGCAGCCACTGGTAACAGGATTAGCAGAGCGAGGTATGTAGGCGGTGCTACAGAGTTCTT
GAAGTGGTGGCCTAACTACGGCTACACTAGAAGAACAGTATTTGGTATCTGCGCTCTGCTGAAGCCAGTT
ACCTTCGGAAAAAGAGTTGGTAGCTCTTGATCCGGCAAACAAACCACCGCTGGTAGCGGTGGTTTTTTTG
TTTGCAAGCAGCAGATTACGCGCAGAAAAAAAGGATCTCAAGAAGATCCTTTGATCTTTTCTACGGGGTC
TGACGCTCAGTGGAACGAAAACTCACGTTAAGGGATTTTGGTCATGAGATTATCAAAAAGGATCTTCACC
TAGATCCTTTTAAATTAAAAATGAAGTTTTAAATCAATCTAAAGTATATATGAGTAAACTTGGTCTGACA
GTTAGAAAAACTCATCGAGCATCAAATGAAACTGCAATTTATTCATATCAGGATTATCAATACCATATTT
TTGAAAAAGCCGTTTCTGTAATGAAGGAGAAAACTCACCGAGGCAGTTCCATAGGATGGCAAGATCCTGG
TATCGGTCTGCGATTCCGACTCGTCCAACATCAATACAACCTATTAATTTCCCCTCGTCAAAAATAAGGT
TATCAAGTGAGAAATCACCATGAGTGACGACTGAATCCGGTGAGAATGGCAAAAGTTTATGCATTTCTTT
CCAGACTTGTTCAACAGGCCAGCCATTACGCTCGTCATCAAAATCACTCGCATCAACCAAACCGTTATTC
ATTCGTGATTGCGCCTGAGCGAGACGAAATACGCGATCGCTGTTAAAAGGACAATTACAAACAGGAATCG
AATGCAACCGGCGCAGGAACACTGCCAGCGCATCAACAATATTTTCACCTGAATCAGGATATTCTTCTAA
TACCTGGAATGCTGTTTTCCCAGGGATCGCAGTGGTGAGTAACCATGCATCATCAGGAGTACGGATAAAA
TGCTTGATGGTCGGAAGAGGCATAAATTCCGTCAGCCAGTTTAGTCTGACCATCTCATCTGTAACATCAT
TGGCAACGCTACCTTTGCCATGTTTCAGAAACAACTCTGGCGCATCGGGCTTCCCATACAATCGATAGAT
TGTCGCACCTGATTGCCCGACATTATCGCGAGCCCATTTATACCCATATAAATCAGCATCCATGTTGGAA
TTTAATCGCGGCCTAGAGCAAGACGTTTCCCGTTGAATATGGCTCATACTCTTCCTTTTTCAATATTATT
GAAGCATTTATCAGGGTTATTGTCTCATGAGCGGATACATATTTGAATGTATTTAGAAAAATAAACAAAT
AGGGGTTCCGCGCACATTTCCCCGAAAAGTGCCACCTGACGTCTAAGAAACCATTATTATCATGACATTA
ACCTATAAAAATAGGCGTATCACGAGGCCCTTTCGTCTCGCGCGTTTCGGTGATGACGGTGAAAACCTCT
GACACATGCAGCTCCCGGAGACGGTCACAGCTTGTCTGTAAGCGGATGCCGGGAGCAGACAAGCCCGTCA
GGGCGCGTCAGCGGGTGTTGGCGGGTGTCGGGGCTGGCTTAACTATGCGGCATCAGAGCAGATTGTACTG
AGAGTGCACCATATGCGGTGTGAAATACCGCACAGATGCGTAAGGAGAAAATACCGCATCAGGCGCCATT
CGCCATTCAGGCTGCGCAACTGTTGGGAAGGGCGATCGGTGCGGGCCTCTTCGCTATTACGCCAGCTGGC
GAAAGGGGGATGTGCTGCAAGGCGATTAAGTTGGGTAACGCCAGGGTTTTCCCAGTCACGACGTTGTAAA
ACGACGGCCAGTGAATTGACGCGCCATTGGGATGTTGTAAAACGACGGCCAGTGAACCTGCAGGCAGCTG
CGCGCTCGCTCGCTCACTGAGGCCGCCCGGGCAAAGCCCGGGCGTCGGGCGACCTTTGGTCGCCCGGCCT
CAGTGAGCGAGCGAGCGCGCAGAGAGGGAGTGGCCAACTCCATCACTAGGGGTTCCTGCGGCCGCACGCG
TGGAGGAGGGCCTATTTCCCATGATTCCTTCATATTTGCATATACGATACAAGGCTGTTAGAGAGATAAT
TAGAATTAATTTGACTGTAAACACAAAGATATTAGTACAAAATACGTGACGTAGAAAGTAATAATTTCTT
GGGTAGTTTGCAGTTTTAAAATTATGTTTTAAAATGGACTATCATATGCTTACCGTAACTTGAAAGTATT
TCGATTTCTTGGCTTTATATATCTTGTGGAAAGGACGAAACACCGGCCCTGAAAAAGGGCCAATTCTTGT
GCCTACTGTACAGAAAACATGAGGATCACCCATGTCTTTTTTGCGTACTGAGTCGCCCAGTCTCAGATAG
ATCCGACGCCGCCATCTCTAGGCCCGCGCCGGCCCCCTCGCACAGACTTGTGGGAGAAGCTCGGCTACTC
CCCTGCCCCGGTTAATTTGCATATAATATTTCCTAGTAACTATAGAGGCTTAATGTGCGATAAAAGACAG
ATAATCTGTTCTTTTTAATACTAGCTACATTTTACATGATAGGCTTGGATTTCTATAAGAGATACAAATA
CTAAATTATTATTTTAAAAAACAGCACAAAAGGAAACTCACCCTAACTGTAAAGTAATTGTGTGTTTTGA
GACTATAAATATCCCTTGGAGAAAAGCCTTGTTTGAATTCCTAGACCCAGCTTTCTTGTACAAAGTTGGC
ATTAATACGCGTTGACATTGATTATTGACTAGTTATTAATAGTAATCAATTACGGGGTCATTAGTTCATA
GCCCATATATGGAGTTCCGCGTTACATAACTTACGGTAAATGGCCCGCCTGGCTGACCGCCCAACGACCC
CCGCCCATTGACGTCAATAATGACGTATGTTCCCATAGTAACGCCAATAGGGACTTTCCATTGACGTCAA
TGGGTGGAGTATTTACGGTAAACTGCCCACTTGGCAGTACATCAAGTGTATCATATGCCAAGTACGCCCC
CTATTGACGTCAATGACGGTAAATGGCCCGCCTGGCATTATGCCCAGTACATGACCTTATGGGACTTTCC
TACTTGGCAGTACATCTACGTATTAGTCATCGCTATTACCATGGTGATGCGGTTTTGGCAGTACATCAAT
GGGCGTGGATAGCGGTTTGACTCACGGGGATTTCCAAGTCTCCACCCCATTGACGTCAATGGGAGTTTGT
TTTGGCACCAAAATCAACGGGACTTTCCAAAATGTCGTAACAACTCCGCCCCATTGACGCAAATGGGCGG
TAGGCGTGTACGGTGGGAGGTCTATATAAGCAGAGCTCGTTTAGTGAACCGTCAGATCGCCTGGAGACGC
CATCCACGCTGTTTTGACCTCCATAGAAGACACCGGGACCGATCCAGCCTCCGGACTCTAGAGGATCGAA
CCCTTAAGGCCACCATGGACAGACATCCTAATAGGAAGGCTAGAGGCCAACTTCGGACGAAGATTGAAAG
TGGCCAGGGTACTATCCCGGTGCGGTCCAACGCTAGTATTCAAACGTGGGACGGAGTCCTTCAAGGTGAA
CGGCTGTTGACAATGAGCTGCTCAGACAAAATCGCGCGCTGGAATGTAGTGGGAATCCAAGGCAGCCTCT
TGAGCATATTCGTAGAACCCATATATTTCTCATCCATTATTTTGGGCTCTCTGTATCATGGTGACCATCT
GTCAAGGGCTATGTACCAACGAATTTCTAATATCGAGGATCTTCCTCCACTCTATACACTCAATAAGCCT
CTCTTGTCCGGGATATCAAACGCTGAGGCCCGCCAGCCAGGGAAAGCTCCTAACTTCAGTGTTAACTGGA
CCGTTGGTGATTCTGCGATAGAGGTCATCAACGCCACGACAGGTAAGGATGAGCTCGGTAGAGCCTCACG
CCTGTGTAAACACGCGTTGTATTGTAGATGGATGAGAGTACATGGGAAGGTCCCATCTCACTTGCTCCGA
AGCAAGATCACTAAGCCTAATGTGTATCATGAGTCAAAACTCGCGGCTAAAGAATACCAGGCAGCCAAAG
CTCGACTTTTTACAGCTTTTATTAAGGCAGGGCTCGGGGCATGGGTCGAGAAGCCGACCGAGCAGGACCA
ATTCTCTCTGACGCCCGGGGGCAGTGGGAGCGGTGCAGGATCTGGTAGTCCAGCTGGGGGAGGAGCACCG
GGTAGCGGTGGGGGGAGCAATGCGAGGACACGGCGACGAGAACGACGCGCTGAAAAGCAAGCGCAATGGA
AAGCTGCAAACGGAGGTGGAGGATCTGGCGGTGGAGGGTCAGGTGGCGGCGGTTCAAATGCTCGGACTCG
GAGACGCGAGCGGAGAGCGGAGAAGCAGGCACAATGGAAAGCCGCTAATGGTGGCGGCGGGAGTGGGGGA
GGCGGATCTGGAGGTGGCGGGTCCAACGCGAGAACCCGCCGACGAGAGCGCAGAGCGGAGAAACAAGCAC
AGTGGAAGGCGGCCAACGGGGGTGGGGGATCTGGCGGCGGGGGATCCGGCGGAGGAGGGTCCAATGCCCG
AACCCGACGAAGGGAAAGACGGGCTGAGAAACAGGCTCAATGGAAAGCGGCTAATGGGAGCTACCCATAC
GATGTTCCAGATTACGCTGGATCCCTGCCACCATTGGAAAGGCTTACGCTGTGACATAAGGGTTCGATCC
CTACTGGTTAGTAATGAGTTTAAACGGGGGAGGCTAACTGAAACACGGAAGGAGACAATACCGGAAGGAA
CCCGCGCTATGACGGCAATAAAAAGACAGAATAAAACGCACGGGTGTTGGGTCGTTTGTTCATAAACGCG
GGGTTCGGTCCCAGGGCTGGCACTCTGTCGATACCCCACCGAGACCCCATTGGGGCCAATACGCCCGCGT
TTCTTCCTTTTCCCCACCCCACCCCCCAAGTTCGGGTGAAGGCCCAGGGCTCGCAGCCAACGTCGGGGCG
GCAGG
Features (pLannotate 1.2.2; 25 found; start..end, strand, type, name):
     61..201     +  repeat_region  AAV2 ITR: inverted terminal repeat of adeno-associated virus serotype 2 inverted
    265..281     -  protein_bind   lac operator: The lac repressor binds to the lac operator to inhibit transcription in E. coli. This inhibition can be relieved by adding lactose or isopropyl-β-D-thiogalactopyranoside (IPTG). lac repressor encoded by lacI
    289..319     -  promoter       lac promoter: promoter for the E. coli lac operon
    334..355     -  protein_bind   CAP binding site: CAP binding activates transcription in the presence of cAMP. E. coli catabolite activator protein
    368..460     -  CDS            lacI (fragment): lac repressor; lacI; The lac repressor binds to the lac operator to inhibit transcription in E. coli. This inhibition can be relieved by adding lactose or isopropyl-β-D-thiogalactopyranoside (IPTG).
    643..1231    -  rep_origin     ori: high-copy-number ColE1/pMB1/pBR322/pUC origin of replication
   1402..2217    -  CDS            KanR: aminoglycoside phosphotransferase; aph(3')-Ia; confers resistance to kanamycin in bacteria or G418 (Geneticin®) in eukaryotes
   2218..2322    -  promoter       AmpR promoter: bla
   2417..2452    +  CDS            rop (fragment): Rop protein, which maintains plasmids at low copy number; rop
   2554..2653    +  misc_feature   bom (fragment): basis of mobility region from pBR322
   2659..2816    -  CDS            lacZα (fragment): LacZα fragment of β-galactosidase; lacZ fragment
   2834..2856    -  CDS            lacZα (fragment): LacZα fragment of β-galactosidase; lacZ fragment
   2857..2997    -  repeat_region  AAV2 ITR: inverted terminal repeat of adeno-associated virus serotype 2 inverted
   3016..3256    +  promoter       U6 promoter: RNA polymerase III promoter for human U6 snRNA
   3307..3325    +  misc_RNA       MS2 stem loop: stem loop that binds the bacteriophage MS2 coat protein
   3360..3673    +  promoter       U6 promoter: RNA polymerase III promoter for mouse U6 snRNA (Das et al., 1988)
   3685..3706    -  protein_bind   attB2 (fragment): mutant version of attB; recombination site for the Gateway® BP reaction BP Clonase™
   3724..4103    +  enhancer       CMV enhancer: human cytomegalovirus immediate early enhancer
   4104..4307    +  promoter       CMV promoter: human cytomegalovirus (CMV) immediate early promoter
   4428..5126    +  CDS            Adarb1 (fragment): RED1_RAT - Also known as Red1. Experimental evidence at protein level: Swiss-Prot protein existence level 1. Catalyzes the hydrolytic deamination of adenosine to inosine in double-stranded RNA (dsRNA) referred to as A-to-I RNA editing. This may affect gene expression and function in a number of ways that include mRNA translation by changing codons and hence the amino acid sequence of proteins; pre-mRNA splicing by altering splice site recognition sequences; RNA stability by changing sequences involved in nuclease recognition; genetic stability in the case of RNA virus genomes by changing seque
   5264..5285    +  CDS            Twin-Strep-tag (fragment): two Strep-Tag®II moieties connected by a linker for enhanced binding to Strep-Tactin®, an engineered form of streptavidin (Schmidt et al., 2013)
   5556..5578    +  CDS            λ N peptide (fragment): N-terminal RNA-binding domain from the λ bacteriophage antiterminator protein N (Baron-Benhamou et al., 2004)
   5592..5618    +  CDS            3xHA (fragment): three tandem HA epitope tags
   5753..5801    +  polyA_signal   HSV TK poly(A) signal: herpes simplex virus thymidine kinase polyadenylation signal (Cole and Stacy, 1985)
   5892..5908    -  polyA_signal   bGH poly(A) signal (fragment): bovine growth hormone polyadenylation signal
