[The description below was written by a language model from this plasmid's Addgene catalogue record and pLannotate feature annotations shown in this document.]
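Description:
BoxB-MS2 adRNA (RAB7A-GAC site) is an AAV transfer plasmid for mammalian expression, built on a custom backbone of about 6 kb. It is propagated in E. coli through a high-copy ColE1/pUC-type origin and selected with kanamycin (aph(3')-Ia, driven by the bla promoter). Residual lac promoter/operator, lacZα, rop and bom fragments are backbone remnants. Two AAV2 inverted terminal repeats bracket the payload and allow it to be packaged into recombinant AAV particles when rep, cap and helper functions are supplied in trans.

The catalogued insert is an ADAR-recruiting guide RNA (adRNA) expressed from the human U6 RNA polymerase III promoter. An antisense segment complementary to a GAC site in the human RAB7A transcript is flanked by a BoxB hairpin on one side and an MS2 stem loop on the other. The hairpins bind the λ N peptide and the MS2 coat protein respectively, so deaminase components fused to these RNA-binding domains can be brought together at the target adenosine for A-to-I editing.

The feature table, drawn from a 5,955 nt sequencing result slightly shorter than the stated total size, shows more than the catalogue describes. After the human U6–adRNA unit come a mouse U6 promoter with no annotated downstream transcript and a CMV enhancer/promoter cassette. That cassette contains an ADAR2 (Adarb1-like) deaminase fragment, partial matches to a λ N peptide, HA tags and a Twin-Strep tag, and an HSV TK polyadenylation signal. The record does not explain this cassette. It suggests a λN-fused deaminase portion is co-expressed with the guide, consistent with use in studying engineered ADAR2 deaminase domains, but this remains an inference.
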