Addgene plasmid #170149: BoxB-MS2 adRNA (RAB7A-GAC site)
Purpose: AAV vector carrying a BoxB-MS2 adRNA targeting the RAB7A transcript
Depositing lab: Prashant Mali. Depositing organization: University of California, San Diego (UCSD). Publication: Comprehensive interrogation of the ADAR2 deaminase domain for engineering enhanced RNA editing activity and specificity. Katrekar D, Xiang Y, Palmer N, Saha A, Meluzzi D, Mali P. Elife. 2022 Jan 19;11. pii: 75555. doi: 10.7554/eLife.75555. PubMed 35044296.
Backbone
  Vector backbone: AAV
  Backbone manufacturer: Custom
  Backbone size w/o insert (bp): 6000
  Total vector size (bp): 6099
  Vector type: Mammalian Expression, AAV
Growth in bacteria
  Bacterial resistance: Kanamycin, 50 μg/mL
  Growth temperature: 37°C
  Growth strain: NEB Stable
  Copy number: Unknown
Gene/Insert
  Gene/Insert name: BoxB-RAB7A(GAC)-MS2
  gRNA/shRNA sequence: ggccctgaaaaagggccAATTCTTGTGCCTACTGTACAGAAaACATGAGGATCACCCATGTc
  Species: H. sapiens (human)
  Promoter: Human U6
  Cloning method: Gibson Cloning
  Sequencing primers: 5′ GACTATCATATGCTTACCGT
Terms and licenses: Academic/Nonprofit Terms; Industry Terms: Not Available to Industry
How to cite: BoxB-MS2 adRNA (RAB7A-GAC site) was a gift from Prashant Mali (Addgene plasmid # 170149 ; http://n2t.net/addgene:170149 ; RRID:Addgene_170149)
