>Addgene plasmid #170149 | BoxB-MS2 adRNA (RAB7A-GAC site) | depositor partial sequence | sequence record 330199 | Primer binding to the U6 promoter (GACTATCATATGCTTACCGT)
GGCCCTGAAAAAGGGCCAATTCTTGTGCCTACTGTACAGAAAACATGAGGATCACCCATGTCTTTTTT
